Addgene plasmid #99102: pRRG312-slc1a-5
Purpose: dsRNA and riboprobe synthesis for Schmidtea mediterranea slc1a-5 (also known as excitatory amino acid transporter)
Depositing lab: Phillip Newmark. Depositing organization: University of Illinois at Urbana-Champaign. Publication: A functional genomics screen in planarians reveals regulators of whole-brain regeneration. Roberts-Galbraith RH, Brubacher JL, Newmark PA. Elife. 2016 Sep 9;5. pii: e17002. doi: 10.7554/eLife.17002. PubMed 27612384.
Backbone
  Vector backbone: pJC53.2
  Backbone manufacturer: Phillip Newmark (Addgene plasmid # 26536)
  Backbone size w/o insert (bp): 3240
  Vector type: T/A Cloning Vector for dsRNA generation and the generation of sense and anti-sense probes
Growth in bacteria
  Bacterial resistance: Ampicillin and Kanamycin, 100 & 50 μg/mL
  Growth temperature: 37°C
  Growth strain: DH5alpha
  Copy number: High Copy
Gene/Insert
  Gene/Insert name: slc1a-5 (also known as excitatory amino acid transporter) in situ probe (alt names: KT163445.1 (Genbank); dd_Smed_v6_1106_0_1)
  Species: Schmidtea mediterranea
  Insert size (bp): 421
  Cloning method: Restriction Enzyme; 5′ cloning site Eam1105I (destroyed during cloning); 3′ cloning site Eam1105I (destroyed during cloning)
  Sequencing primers: 5′ T3; 3′ Sp6
Terms and licenses: Academic/Nonprofit Terms; Industry Terms: Not Available to Industry
Depositor comments: Cloning primers: F-gtcaaatgggaaaggaagca R-attaattgtggcgcctatcg
How to cite: pRRG312-slc1a-5 was a gift from Phillip Newmark (Addgene plasmid # 99102 ; http://n2t.net/addgene:99102 ; RRID:Addgene_99102)
