[The description below was written by a language model from this plasmid's Addgene catalogue record and pLannotate feature annotations shown in this document.]
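Description:
pRRG312-slc1a-5 is a small, high-copy bacterial plasmid built on the pJC53.2 backbone, a T/A cloning vector designed for in vitro synthesis of double-stranded RNA and of sense or antisense riboprobes. It is propagated in E. coli from a ColE1/pUC-type origin and carries two selectable markers: a neo (nptII) gene conferring kanamycin resistance and a β-lactamase gene conferring ampicillin resistance. The annotation also picks up a short fragment of an M13 origin and a fragment of Tn5 transposase sequence upstream of neo. These look like backbone remnants rather than functional elements. The sequenced record is 3,663 nt, consistent with the stated backbone plus insert.

The payload is a 421 bp fragment of the Schmidtea mediterranea slc1a-5 gene, which encodes an excitatory amino acid (glutamate) transporter. The automated annotation labels this region by homology to the C. elegans glutamate transporter glt-1, but the catalogue entry identifies it as planarian sequence. It was inserted at Eam1105I-generated overhangs, and both sites were destroyed during cloning. The insert sits between nested phage promoters. An SP6 promoter lies on one side and a T3 promoter on the other, and each is used to transcribe a single strand for riboprobes. Outside these is a pair of convergent T7 promoters, each backed by a T7 terminator, so T7 polymerase alone can transcribe both strands to produce dsRNA. The plasmid therefore serves as a template both for RNAi knockdown of slc1a-5 and for in situ hybridization probes detecting its transcript in planarians. It was deposited in connection with a functional genomics screen for regulators of planarian brain regeneration.
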