Features (pLannotate 1.2.2; 13 found; start..end, strand, type, name):
     10..598     +  rep_origin     ori: high-copy-number ColE1/pMB1/pBR322/pUC origin of replication
    781..828     -  terminator     T7 terminator: transcription terminator for bacteriophage T7 RNA polymerase
    842..860     +  promoter       T7 promoter: promoter for bacteriophage T7 RNA polymerase
    864..882     +  promoter       SP6 promoter: promoter for bacteriophage SP6 RNA polymerase
    892..1311    -  CDS            glt-1 (fragment): EAA1_CAEEL - Experimental evidence at protein level: Swiss-Prot protein existence level 1. Transports L-glutamate and also L- and D-aspartate. Essential for terminating the postsynaptic action of glutamate by rapidly removing released glutamate from the synaptic cleft. Acts as a symport by cotransporting sodium (By similarity). From Caenorhabditis elegans.
   1322..1340    -  promoter       T3 promoter: promoter for bacteriophage T3 RNA polymerase
   1344..1362    -  promoter       T7 promoter: promoter for bacteriophage T7 RNA polymerase
   1376..1423    +  terminator     T7 terminator: transcription terminator for bacteriophage T7 RNA polymerase
   1430..1496    +  rep_origin     M13 ori (fragment): M13 bacteriophage origin of replication; arrow indicates direction of (+) strand synthesis
   1499..1798    +  CDS            tnpA (fragment): TN5P_ECOLX - Also known as tnp. Experimental evidence at protein level: Swiss-Prot protein existence level 1. Mediates transposition of transposon Tn5 by a 'cut and paste' mechanism. First, the monomeric transposase binds the 19 bp inverted DNA repeats flanking the transposon. Then, dimerization of the DNA- bound transposase creates a synaptic DNA complex. After nicking of the first DNA strand, excision of the transposon proceeds through a series of intermediates. The transposase then mediates the insertion of the transposon at a new site by strand transfer. The activity of the wild- type tran
   1830..2621    +  CDS            neo: KKA2_KLEPN - Also known as kan, nptII. Experimental evidence at protein level: Swiss-Prot protein existence level 1. Resistance to kanamycin, neomycin, paromomycin, ribostamycin, butirosin and gentamicin B. From Klebsiella pneumoniae.
   2625..2641    +  promoter       AmpR promoter (fragment): bla
   2642..3502    +  CDS            AmpR: β-lactamase; bla; confers resistance to ampicillin, carbenicillin, and related antibiotics
>Addgene plasmid #99102 | pRRG312-slc1a-5 | addgene full sequence | sequence record 192155 | Addgene NGS Result
AGGATCTTCTTGAGATCCTTTTTTTCTGCGCGTAATCTGCTGCTTGCAAACAAAAAAACCACCGCTACCA
GCGGTGGTTTGTTTGCCGGATCAAGAGCTACCAACTCTTTTTCCGAAGGTAACTGGCTTCAGCAGAGCGC
AGATACCAAATACTGTTCTTCTAGTGTAGCCGTAGTTAGGCCACCACTTCAAGAACTCTGTAGCACCGCC
TACATACCTCGCTCTGCTAATCCTGTTACCAGTGGCTGCTGCCAGTGGCGATAAGTCGTGTCTTACCGGG
TTGGACTCAAGACGATAGTTACCGGATAAGGCGCAGCGGTCGGGCTGAACGGGGGGTTCGTGCACACAGC
CCAGCTTGGAGCGAACGACCTACACCGAACTGAGATACCTACAGCGTGAGCTATGAGAAAGCGCCACGCT
TCCCGAAGGGAGAAAGGCGGACAGGTATCCGGTAAGCGGCAGGGTCGGAACAGGAGAGCGCACGAGGGAG
CTTCCAGGGGGAAACGCCTGGTATCTTTATAGTCCTGTCGGGTTTCGCCACCTCTGACTTGAGCGTCGAT
TTTTGTGATGCTCGTCAGGGGGGCGGAGCCTATGGAAAAACGCCAGCAACGCGGCCTTTTTACGGTTCCT
GGCCTTTTGCTGGCCTTTTGCTCACATGTTCTTTCCTGCGTTATCCCCTGATTCTGTGGATAACCGTATT
ACCGCCTTTGAGTGAGCTGATACCGCTCGCCGCAGCCGAACGACCGAGCGCAGCGAGTCAGTGAGCGAGG
AAGCACGCGTCAAAAAACCCCTCAAGACCCGTTTAGAGGCCCCAAGGGGTTATGCTAGGCGCGCCGGATC
CTAATACGACTCACTATAGGGAGATTTAGGTGACACTATAGAAGTGACCTTATTAATTGTGGCGCCTATC
GGTAAAACAAATCTTGTAACTCGTTTATCTACACCATTGTTTTCCTCCAGACATTTGAATGTAATAGGTA
GAGTTGCTGAGCTCGATGCTGTACCTAAAGCAGTTACCCATGCTTGTAACATTCCATGAAAATATACAAA
TGGGTTCTTTCTGGTAAAAACAAAGAATATTAAATTCAATGTAATACAACCGTGAATGGTTAATCCGAGT
AGAACAGTAACCATATACATTCCCAATGAAGAAGCTGTATTTGCAAGGTCTTTGATCTCGAGAATCTTAC
CAACAATTAAAAAGAAAATACCAATTGGTGAGTACCACATAATTAACTTAACTAATTTCATTACAACTTC
ATTCAAGACACCGAAAAATTCGAACATTATTCTTGCTTCCTTTCCCATTTGACAAGGTCTCCCTTTAGTG
AGGGTTAATTCTCCCTATAGTGAGTCGTATTAGGATCCGGCGCGCCTAGCATAACCCCTTGGGGCCTCTA
AACGGGTCTTGAGGGGTTTTTTGACGCGTCGATTTCGGCCTATTGGTTAAAAAATGAGCTGATTTAACAA
AAATTTAACGCGAATTTTAACAAAATTCAGGGCGCAAGGGCTGCTAAAGGAAGCGGAACACGTAGAAAGC
CAGTCCGCAGAAACGGTGCTGACCCCGGATGAATGTCAGCTACTGGGCTATCTGGACAAGGGAAAACGCA
AGCGCAAAGAGAAAGCAGGTAGCTTGCAGTGGGCTTACATGGCGATAGCTAGACTGGGCGGTTTTATGGA
CAGCAAGCGAACCGGAATTGCCAGCTGGGGCGCCCTCTGGTAAGGTTGGGAAGCCCTGCAAAGTAAACTG
GATGGCTTTCTTGCCGCCAATGATCTGATGGCGCAGGGGATCAAGATCTGATCAAGAGACAGGATGAGGA
TCGTTTCGCATGATTGAACAAGATGGATTGCACGCAGGTTCTCCGGCCGCTTGGGTGGAGAGGCTATTCG
GCTATGACTGGGCACAACAGACAATCGGCTGCTCTGATGCCGCCGTGTTCCGGCTGTCAGCGCAGGGGCG
CCCGGTTCTTTTTGTCAAGACCGACCTGTCCGGTGCCCTGAATGAACTGCAGGACGAGGCAGCGCGGCTA
TCGTGGCTGGCCACGACGGGCGTTCCTTGCGCAGCTGTGCTCGACGTTGTCACTGAAGCGGGAAGGGACT
GGCTGCTATTGGGCGAAGTGCCGGGGCAGGATCTCCTGTCATCCCACCTTGCTCCTGCCGAGAAAGTATC
CATCATGGCTGATGCAATGCGGCGGCTGCATACGCTTGATCCGGCTACCTGCCCATTCGACCACCAAGCG
AAACATCGCATCGAGCGAGCACGTACTCGGATGGAAGCCGGTCTTGTCGATCAGGATGATCTGGACGAAG
AGCATCAGGGGCTCGCGCCAGCCGAACTGTTCGCCAGGCTCAAGGCGCGCATGCCCGACGGCGAGGATCT
CGTCGTGACCCATGGCGATGCCTGCTTGCCGAATATCATGGTGGAAAATGGCCGCTTTTCTGGATTCATC
GACTGTGGCCGGCTGGGTGTGGCGGACCGCTATCAGGACATAGCGTTGGCTACCCGTGATATTGCTGAAG
AGCTTGGCGGCGAATGGGCTGACCGCTTCCTCGTGCTTTACGGTATCGCCGCTCCCGATTCGCAGCGCAT
CGCCTTCTATCGCCTTCTTGACGAGTTCTTCTGAATTGAAAAAGGAAGAGTATGAGTATTCAACATTTCC
GTGTCGCCCTTATTCCCTTTTTTGCGGCATTTTGCCTTCCTGTTTTTGCTCACCCAGAAACGCTGGTGAA
AGTAAAAGATGCTGAAGATCAGTTGGGTGCACGAGTGGGTTACATCGAACTGGATCTCAACAGCGGTAAG
ATCCTTGAGAGTTTTCGCCCCGAAGAACGTTTTCCAATGATGAGCACTTTTAAAGTTCTGCTATGTGGCG
CGGTATTATCCCGTATTGACGCCGGGCAAGAGCAACTCGGTCGCCGCATACACTATTCTCAGAATGACTT
GGTTGAGTACTCACCAGTCACAGAAAAGCATCTTACGGATGGCATGACAGTAAGAGAATTATGCAGTGCT
GCCATAACCATGAGTGATAACACTGCGGCCAACTTACTTCTGACAACGATCGGAGGACCGAAGGAGCTAA
CCGCTTTTTTGCACAACATGGGGGATCATGTAACTCGCCTTGATCGTTGGGAACCGGAGCTGAATGAAGC
CATACCAAACGACGAGCGTGACACCACGATGCCTGTAGCAATGGCAACAACGTTGCGCAAACTATTAACT
GGCGAACTACTTACTCTAGCTTCCCGGCAACAATTAATAGACTGGATGGAGGCGGATAAAGTTGCAGGAC
CACTTCTGCGCTCGGCCCTTCCGGCTGGCTGGTTTATTGCTGATAAATCTGGAGCCGGTGAGCGTGGGTC
TCGCGGTATCATTGCAGCACTGGGGCCAGATGGTAAGCCCTCCCGTATCGTAGTTATCTACACGACGGGG
AGCCAGGCAACTATGGATGAACGAAATAGACAGATCGCTGAGATAGGTGCCTCACTGATTAAGCATTGGT
AACTGTCAGACCAAGTTTACTCATATATACTTTAGATTGATTTAAAACTTCATTTTTAATTTAAAAGGAT
CTAGGTGAAGATCCTTTTTGATAATCTCATGACCAAAATCCCTTAACGTGAGTTTTCGTTCCACTGAGCG
TCAGACCCCGTAGAAAAGATCAA
